Addgene plasmid #236965: HaloTag-MBP Fusion Vector
Purpose: Express HaloTag(R)-MBP Fusion Protein in Mammalian Cells under a CMV promoter
Depositing lab: Promega Corporation.
Backbone
  Vector backbone: pFN222K HaloTag(R) CMV-Blast BiBRET Vector
  Vector type: Mammalian Expression
  Selectable markers: Blasticidin
Growth in bacteria
  Bacterial resistance: Kanamycin, 50 μg/mL
  Growth temperature: 37°C
  Growth strain: DH5alpha
  Copy number: High Copy
Gene/Insert
  Gene/Insert name: MBP
  Species: H. sapiens (human)
  Mutation: None
  Entrez Gene: MBP
  Promoter: CMV
  Tag / fusion protein: HaloTag (R) (N terminal on backbone)
  Cloning method: Other
Terms and licenses: Academic/Nonprofit Terms; Industry Terms
How to cite: HaloTag-MBP Fusion Vector was a gift from Promega Corporation (Addgene plasmid # 236965 ; http://n2t.net/addgene:236965 ; RRID:Addgene_236965)
