[The description below was written by a language model from this plasmid's Addgene catalogue record and pLannotate feature annotations shown in this document.]
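Description:
HaloTag-MBP Fusion Vector is a 5.7 kb mammalian expression plasmid built on the pFN222K HaloTag CMV-Blast BiBRET backbone. It expresses human myelin basic protein (MBP) with an N-terminal HaloTag. It replicates in E. coli at high copy from a ColE1/pUC-type origin. Bacterial selection is with kanamycin, conferred by a neo/nptII coding sequence driven by the synthetic bacterial EM7 promoter. A separate cassette on the opposite strand pairs the SV40 enhancer/early promoter with the blasticidin S deaminase gene (BSD) and a synthetic poly(A) signal, allowing blasticidin selection of transfected mammalian cells.

The expression unit begins with the CMV immediate-early enhancer and promoter, followed by a chimeric β-globin/immunoglobulin intron that generally improves transcript processing and expression. A T7 promoter just upstream of the open reading frame could in principle support in vitro transcription. The coding region consists of HaloTag, a modified bacterial dehalogenase that bonds covalently to chloroalkane ligands. It is followed by a TEV protease recognition site and then the MBP sequence, so the tag can be cleaved from the fusion partner. The automated annotation matched the insert to the chimpanzee myelin basic protein entry, whereas the catalogue lists it as human with no mutations. A short multiple cloning site remnant and an SV40 poly(A) region follow the insert. A single loxP site lies between this region and the EM7-neo cassette, and the record does not explain its purpose.

The stated purpose is CMV-driven expression of the HaloTag-MBP fusion in mammalian cells. The backbone name suggests use in BRET-type assays, but the record gives no further detail.
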