Features (pLannotate 1.2.2; 19 found; start..end, strand, type, name):
      3..84      -  polyA_signal   SV40 poly(A) signal: SV40 polyadenylation signal
    107..190     -  CDS            large T antigen (fragment): large T antigen from SV40 (simian virus 40)
    255..620     +  enhancer       CMV enhancer: human cytomegalovirus immediate early enhancer
    622..821     +  promoter       CMV promoter: human cytomegalovirus (CMV) immediate early promoter
    960..1092    +  intron         chimeric intron: chimera between introns from human β-globin and immunoglobulin heavy chain genes
   1136..1154    +  promoter       T7 promoter: promoter for bacteriophage T7 RNA polymerase
   1170..2060    +  CDS            HaloTag®: modified bacterial dehalogenase that forms covalent bonds with chloroalkane derivatives
   2073..2093    +  CDS            TEV site: tobacco etch virus (TEV) protease recognition and cleavage site
   2112..2621    +  CDS            MBP: MBP_PANTR - Experimental evidence at protein level: Swiss-Prot protein existence level 1. Is, with PLP, the most abundant protein component of the myelin membrane in the CNS. Has a role in both the formation and stabilization of this compact multilayer arrangement of bilayers. Each splice variant and charge isomer may have a specialized function in the assembly of an optimized, biochemically functional myelin membrane (By similarity). From Pan troglodytes (Chimpanzee).
   2630..2685    +  misc_feature   MCS: pUC18/19 multiple cloning site
   2734..2855    -  polyA_signal   SV40 poly(A) signal: SV40 polyadenylation signal
   2878..2946    -  CDS            large T antigen (fragment): large T antigen from SV40 (simian virus 40)
   2970..3003    +  protein_bind   loxP: Cre-mediated recombination occurs in the 8-bp core sequence (GCATACAT). Cre recombinase
   3013..3060    +  promoter       EM7 promoter: synthetic bacterial promoter&nbsp
   3092..3883    +  CDS            neo: KKA2_KLEPN - Also known as kan, nptII. Experimental evidence at protein level: Swiss-Prot protein existence level 1. Resistance to kanamycin, neomycin, paromomycin, ribostamycin, butirosin and gentamicin B. From Klebsiella pneumoniae.
   4044..4632    -  rep_origin     ori: high-copy-number ColE1/pMB1/pBR322/pUC origin of replication
   4758..4806    -  polyA_signal   poly(A) signal: synthetic polyadenylation signal
   4830..5228    -  CDS            BSD: blasticidin S deaminase; Aspergillus terreus BSD; confers resistance to blasticidin
   5259..5616    -  promoter       SV40 promoter: SV40 enhancer and early promoter
>Addgene plasmid #236965 | HaloTag-MBP Fusion Vector | addgene full sequence | sequence record 473331 | Addgene NGS Result
CGGCAGTGAAAAAAATGCTTTATTTGTGAAATTTGTGATGCTATTGCTTTATTTGTAACCATTATAAGCT
GCAATAAACAAGTTAACAACAACAATTGCATTCATTTTATGTTTCAGGTTCAGGGGGAGGTGTGGGAGGT
TTTTTAAAGCAAGTAAAACCTCTACAAATGTGGTATGGCTGATTATGATCCGCGGCCGCAATACGTCGAC
GTTATCAGCTGACTTCGTACGAGAGCCTAGGATTATGGCGCGCCACTAGTTATTAATAGTAATCAATTAC
GGGGTCATTAGTTCATAGCCCATATATGGAGTTCCGCGTTACATAACTTACGGTAAATGGCCCGCCTGGC
TGACCGCCCAACGACCCCCGCCCATTGACGTCAATAATGACGTATGTTCCCATAGTAACGCCAATAGGGA
CTTTCCATTGACGTCAATGGGTGGAGTATTTACGGTAAACTGCCCACTTGGCAGTACATCAAGTGTATCA
TATGCCAAGTCCGCCCCCTATTGACGTCAATGACGGTAAATGGCCCGCCTGGCATTATGCCCAGTACATG
ACCTTACGGGACTTTCCTACTTGGCAGTACATCTACGTATTAGTCATCGCTATTACCATGGTGATGCGGT
TTTGGCAGTACACCAATGGGCGTGGATAGCGGTTTGACTCACGGGGATTTCCAAGTCTCCACCCCATTGA
CGTCAATGGGAGTTTGTTTTGGCACCAAAATCAACGGGACTTTCCAAAATGTCGTAATAACCCCGCCCCG
TTGACGCAAATGGGCGGTAGGCGTGTACGGTGGGAGGTCTATATAAGCAGAGCTGGTTTAGTGAACCGTC
AGATCACTAGAAGCTTTATTGCGGTAGTTTATCACAGTTAAATTGCTAACGCAGTCAGTGCTTCTGACAC
AACAGTCTCGAACTTAAGCTGCAGAAGTTGGTCGTGAGGCACTGGGCAGGTAAGTATCAAGGTTACAAGA
CAGGTTTAAGGAGACCAATAGAAACTGGGCTTGTCGAGACAGAGAAGACTCTTGCGTTTCTGATAGGCAC
CTATTGGTCTTACTGACATCCACTTTGCCTTTCTCTCCACAGGTGTCCACTCCCAGTTCAATTACAGCTC
TTAAGGCTAGAGTATTAATACGACTCACTATAGGGCTAGCAAAGCCACCATGGCAGAAATCGGTACTGGC
TTTCCATTCGACCCCCATTATGTGGAAGTCCTGGGCGAGCGCATGCACTACGTCGATGTTGGTCCGCGCG
ATGGCACCCCTGTGCTGTTCCTGCACGGTAACCCGACCTCCTCCTACGTGTGGCGCAACATCATCCCGCA
TGTTGCACCGACCCATCGCTGCATTGCTCCAGACCTGATCGGTATGGGCAAATCCGACAAACCAGACCTG
GGTTATTTCTTCGACGACCACGTCCGCTTCATGGATGCCTTCATCGAAGCCCTGGGTCTGGAAGAGGTCG
TCCTGGTCATTCACGACTGGGGCTCCGCTCTGGGTTTCCACTGGGCCAAGCGCAATCCAGAGCGCGTCAA
AGGTATTGCATTTATGGAGTTCATCCGCCCTATCCCGACCTGGGACGAATGGCCAGAATTTGCCCGCGAG
ACCTTCCAGGCCTTCCGCACCACCGACGTCGGCCGCAAGCTGATCATCGATCAGAACGTTTTTATCGAGG
GTACGCTGCCGATGGGTGTCGTCCGCCCGCTGACTGAAGTCGAGATGGACCATTACCGCGAGCCGTTCCT
GAATCCTGTTGACCGCGAGCCACTGTGGCGCTTCCCAAACGAGCTGCCAATCGCCGGTGAGCCAGCGAAC
ATCGTCGCGCTGGTCGAAGAATACATGGACTGGCTGCACCAGTCCCCTGTCCCGAAGCTGCTGTTCTGGG
GCACCCCAGGCGTTCTGATCCCACCGGCCGAAGCCGCTCGCCTGGCCAAAAGCCTGCCTAACTGCAAGGC
TGTGGACATCGGCCCGGGTCTGAATCTGCTGCAAGAAGACAACCCGGACCTGATCGGCAGCGAGATCGCG
CGCTGGCTGTCGACGCTCGAGATTTCCGGCGAGCCAACCACTGAGGATCTGTACTTTCAGAGCGATAACG
CGATCGCCATGGCGTCACAGAAGAGACCCTCCCAGAGGCACGGATCCAAGTACCTGGCCACAGCAAGTAC
CATGGACCATGCCAGGCATGGCTTCCTCCCAAGGCACAGAGACACGGGCATCCTTGACTCCATCGGGCGC
TTCTTTGGCGGTGACAGGGGTGCGCCCAAGCGGGGCTCTGGCAAGGACTCACACCACCCGGCAAGAACTG
CTCACTACGGCTCCCTGCCCCAGAAGTCACACGGCCGGACCCAAGATGAAAACCCCGTAGTCCACTTCTT
CAAGAACATTGTGACGCCTCGCACACCACCCCCGTCGCAGGGAAAGGGGAGAGGACTGTCCCTGAGCAGA
TTTAGCTGGGGGGCCGAAGGCCAGAGACCAGGATTTGGCTACGGAGGCAGAGCGTCCGACTATAAATCGG
CTCACAAGGGATTCAAGGGAGTCGATGCCCAGGGCACGCTTTCCAAAATTTTTAAGCTGGGAGGAAGAGA
TAGTCGCTCTGGATCACCCATGGCTAGACGCGTTTAAACGAATTCGGGCTCGGTACCCGGGGATCCTCTA
GAGTCGACCTGCAGGCATGCAAGCTGATTTGGCTGCTGCCACCGCTGAGCAAGGCCGCTTCGAGCAGACA
TGATAAGATACATTGATGAGTTTGGACAAACCACAACTAGAATGCAGTGAAAAAAATGCTTTATTTGTGA
AATTTGTGATGCTATTGCTTTATTTGTAACCATTATAAGCTGCAATAAACAAGTTAACAACAACAATTGC
ATTCATTTTATGTTTCAGGTTCAGGGGGAGATGTGGGAGGTTTTTTTAAGCAAGTAAAACCTCTACAAAT
GTGGTAAAATCTTAATTAAGAATTCTAATATAACTTCGTATAGCATACATTATACGAAGTTATGGATCCA
CTGTTGACAATTAATCATCGGCATAGTATATCGGCATAGTATAATACGACAAGGTGAGGAACTAAACCCA
GGAGGCAGATCATGATTGAACAAGATGGATTGCACGCAGGTTCTCCGGCCGCTTGGGTGGAGAGGCTATT
CGGCTATGACTGGGCACAACAGACAATCGGCTGCTCTGATGCCGCCGTGTTCCGGCTGTCAGCGCAGGGG
CGCCCGGTTCTTTTTGTCAAGACCGACCTGTCCGGTGCCCTGAATGAACTGCAGGACGAGGCAGCGCGGC
TATCGTGGCTGGCCACGACGGGCGTTCCTTGCGCAGCTGTGCTCGACGTTGTCACTGAAGCGGGAAGGGA
CTGGCTGCTATTGGGCGAAGTGCCGGGGCAGGATCTCCTGTCATCTCACCTTGCTCCTGCCGAGAAAGTA
TCCATCATGGCTGATGCAATGCGGCGGCTGCATACGCTTGATCCGGCTACCTGCCCATTCGACCACCAAG
CGAAACATCGCATCGAGCGAGCACGTACTCGGATGGAAGCCGGTCTTGTCGATCAGGATGATCTGGACGA
AGAGCATCAGGGGCTCGCGCCAGCCGAACTGTTCGCCAGGCTCAAGGCGCGCATGCCCGACGGCGAGGAT
CTCGTCGTGACCCATGGCGATGCCTGCTTGCCGAATATCATGGTGGAAAATGGCCGCTTTTCTGGATTCA
TCGACTGTGGCCGGCTGGGTGTGGCGGACCGCTATCAGGACATAGCGTTGGCTACCCGTGATATTGCTGA
AGAGCTTGGCGGCGAATGGGCTGACCGCTTCCTCGTGCTTTACGGTATCGCCGCTCCCGATTCGCAGCGC
ATCGCCTTCTATCGCCTTCTTGACGAGTTCTTCTGATTCGAAATGACCGACCAAGCGACGCCCAACCGGT
ATCAGCTCACTCAAAGGCGGTAATACGGTTATCCACAGAATCAGGGGATAACGCAGGAAAGAACATGTGA
GCAAAAGGCCAGCAAAAGGCCAGGAACCGTAAAAAGGCCGCGTTGCTGGCGTTTTTCCATAGGCTCCGCC
CCCCTGACGAGCATCACAAAAATCGACGCTCAAGTCAGAGGTGGCGAAACCCGACAGGACTATAAAGATA
CCAGGCGTTTCCCCCTGGAAGCTCCCTCGTGCGCTCTCCTGTTCCGACCCTGCCGCTTACCGGATACCTG
TCCGCCTTTCTCCCTTCGGGAAGCGTGGCGCTTTCTCATAGCTCACGCTGTAGGTATCTCAGTTCGGTGT
AGGTCGTTCGCTCCAAGCTGGGCTGTGTGCACGAACCCCCCGTTCAGCCCGACCGCTGCGCCTTATCCGG
TAACTATCGTCTTGAGTCCAACCCGGTAAGACACGACTTATCGCCACTGGCAGCAGCCACTGGTAACAGG
ATTAGCAGAGCGAGGTATGTAGGCGGTGCTACAGAGTTCTTGAAGTGGTGGCCTAACTACGGCTACACTA
GAAGGACAGTATTTGGTATCTGCGCTCTGCTGAAGCCAGTTACCTTCGGAAAAAGAGTTGGTAGCTCTTG
ATCCGGCAAACAAACCACCGCTGGTAGCGGTGGTTTTTTTGTTTGCAAGCAGCAGATTACGCGCAGAAAA
AAAGGATTTCAAGAAGATCCTTTGATCTTTTCTACGGGGTCTGACGCTCAGTGGAACGAAAACTCACGTT
AAGGGATTTTGGTCATGAGATTATCAAAAAGGATCTTCACCTAGATCCTTTTATAGTCCGGAATCGTCAC
ACAAAAAACCAACACACAGATGTAATGAAAATAAAGATATTTTATTGCGGCCATCGTGATGGCTAGAGTT
TAGCCCTCCCACACATAACCAGAGGGCAGCAATTCACGAATCCCAACTGCCGTCGGCTGTCCATCACTGT
CCTTCACTATGGCTTTGATCCCAGGATGCAGATCGAGAAGCACCTGTCGGCACCGTCCGCAGGGGCTCAA
GATGCCCCTGTTCTCATTTCCGATCGCGACGATACAAGTCAGGTTGCCAGCTGCCGCAGCAGCAGCAGTG
CCCAGCACCACGAGTTCTGCACAAGGTCCCCCAGTAAAATGATATACATTGACACCAGTGAAGATGCGGC
CGTCGCTAGAGAGAGCTGCGCTGGCGACGCTGTAGTCTTCAGAGATGGGGATGCTGTTGATTGTAGCCGT
TGCTCTTTCAATGAGGGTGGATTCTTCTTGAGACAAAGGCTTGGCCATGGTGGCGCTAGTGTCAGAAGAA
TCGAGCTTTTTGCAAAAGCCTAGGCCTCCAAAAAAGCCTCCTCACTACTTCTGGAATAGCTCAGAGGCCG
AGGCGGCCTCGGCCTCTGCATAAATAAAAAAAATTAGTCAGCCATGGGGCGGAGAATGGGCGGAACTGGG
CGGAGTTAGGGGCGGGATGGGCGGAGTTAGGGGCGGGACTATGGTTGCTGACTAATTGAGATGCATGCTT
TGCATACTTCTGCCTGCTGGGGAGCCTGGGGACTTTCCACACCTGGTTGCTGACTAATTGAGATGCATGC
TTTGCATACTTCTGCCTGCTGGGGAGCCTGGGGACTTTCCACACCCTAACTGACACACATTCCACAGCTG
GTTCTTTCCGCCTCAGAAGGTACCTAACCAAGTTCCTCTTTCAGAGGTTATTTCAGGCCATGGTGCTGCG
CAAGACGCGTTAATTAAGACGT
